>Addgene plasmid #226680 | pAM88 | addgene full sequence | sequence record 450922 | Addgene NGS Result
GCGCTATCATGCCATACCGCGAAAGGTTTTGCGCCATTCGATGGTGTCCGGGATCTCGACGCTCTCCCTT
ATGCGACTCCTAAATCACCGGTGGAAATTAATACGACTCACTATAGGGGAATTGTGAGCGGATAACAATT
CCCCTCTAGAAATAATTTTGTTTAACTTTAAGAAGGAGATATACCATGGCCGATTACAAAGATGACGATG
ACAAAAGCTCTGGCCATATGCCACCAAAAGAAGACTGGGAAAAATACAAGGCACCTTTGGAAGACGATGA
TAAAAAACCTGATGATGACAAGATCGTACCCTTAACAGAAGGTGACATTCAAGTCTTAAAATCATACGGT
GCAGCTCCATACGCAGCCAAATTAAAGCAAACTGAGAATGACTTAAAAGACATTGAAGCGAGAATCAAAG
AAAAGGCCGGTGTGAAAGAAAGCGATACAGGGTTAGCACCCTCCCATCTATGGGATATTATGGGTGATAG
GCAGAGACTGGGCGAAGAACATCCCTTACAAGTCGCTCGTTGCACGAAGATCATTAAGGGGAATGGTGAA
AGTGACGAAACTACGACAGATAATAATAACAGCGGCAATAGCAATAGTAATAGCAATCAACAGTCTACTG
ATGCAGACGAAGACGATGAAGATGCCAAGTACGTGATAAATCTTAAGCAAATTGCCAAATTTGTCGTCGG
ATTAGGTGAACGTGTTTCTCCAACAGATATAGAAGAAGGTATGCGTGTAGGTGTCGATAGGTCGAAATAT
AATATTGAACTTCCATTGCCTCCAAGGTAGGACCCATCAGTTACTATGATGACCGTTGAAGAAAAGCCTG
ACGTTACTTATAGCGATGTCGGTGGCTGTAAAGACCAAATTGAAAAGCTGAGAGAAGTTGTCGAGCTGCC
CTTATTATCTCCAGAAAGATTTGCTACTCTTGGTATTGATCCACCAAAGGGTATCTTATTATATGGGCCA
CCTGGTACTGGTAAGACATTATGTGCTCGTGCTGTTGCTAATAGAACTGATGCAACTTTTATTAGGGTCA
TTGGGTCTGAGCTAGTGCAAAAATATGTCGGTGAAGGTGCTCGTATGGTTAGAGAATTATTTGAAATGGC
TCGTACCAAAAAGGCTTGCATTATATTCTTCGATGAAATCGACGCTGTTGGTGGTGCTCGTTTTGATGAT
GGTGCTGGTGGTGATAATGAAGTTCAAAGAACTATGTTAGAACTGATTACACAGTTAGACGGGTTTGACC
CTCGTGGTAACATTAAAGTGATGTTTGCCACCAATAGGCCCAACACTTTAGATCCAGCTTTATTGCGCCC
GGGTAGAATTGATCGTAAGGTAGAGTTTTCATTACCTGACTTGGAAGGTCGTGCAAATATCTTCCGTATT
CACTCTAAATCAATGAGTGTGGAACGTGGCATCAGATGGGAACTTATCTCCAGACTGTGTCCAAACTCTA
CCGGTGCAGAATTAAGATCTGTTTGCACAGAAGCCGGTATGTTTGCCATTAGAGCAAGAAGAAAGGTGGC
TACTGAAAAGGATTTCCTGAAGGCTGTTGATAAAGTTATTAGCGGATACAAGAAGTTTAGTTCCACATCG
CGTTATATGCAATATAATTGAAATACTGCAGGAAATTAATACGACTCACTATAGGGGAATTGTGAGCGGA
TAACAATTCCCCATCTTAGTATATTAGTTAAGTATAAGAAGGAGATATACATATGGGACAAGGTGTATCA
TCTGGACAAGACAAAAAGAAGAAGAAGGGATCTAATCAGAAACCCAAATATGAACCTCCCGTTCAATCTA
AATTTGGTCGTAAGAAAAGAAAGGGAGGTCCAGCTACTGCTGAAAAATTACCCAACATATATCCAAGTAC
TCGTTGTAAGTTAAAGCTTCTAAGGATGGAACGAATTAAAGACCATTTGTTATTAGAAGAAGAATTTGTC
TCTAACTCTGAAATTTTAAAACCCTTTGAAAAGAAGCAGGAGGAGGAAAAGAAACAATTGGAAGAAATAC
GTGGAAATCCATTGAGCATTGGGACCCTTGAAGAAATTATAGACGATGATCATGCGATAGTGACAAGTCC
AACTATGCCTGATTATTATGTATCTATCTTATCCTTTGTCGATAAAGAGTTACTAGAGCCTGGATGTTCT
GTGTTATTGCATCATAAAACCATGTCCATCGTAGGTGTTTTACAGGATGACGCCGATCCAATGGTTTCGG
TCATGAAAATGGATAAGTCGCCAACAGAATCATACAGTGATATTGGTGGCTTAGAATCTCAAATTCAAGA
AATAAAAGAGTCTGTAGAGTTACCGTTAACACACCCCGAACTGTATGAAGAGATGGGTATCAAACCTCCC
AAGGGTGTGATTCTTTATGGTGCACCCGGTACAGGTAAGACATTGCTAGCAAAGGCTGTTGCAAATCAAA
CATCTGCCACATTCTTAAGGATTGTTGGCTCAGAGTTAATTCAAAAATATTTGGGGGATGGTCCTAGGTT
GTGTAGGCAAATTTTCAAAGTAGCGGGTGAGAATGCACCAAGTATTGTATTTATTGATGAAATAGACGCC
ATTGGTACTAAAAGATATGACTCCAATAGTGGTGGTGAGAGAGAAATTCAGAGAACCATGCTGGAATTGC
TGAACCAGCTGGACGGGTTCGACGACAGAGGGGATGTGAAGGTGATTATGGCCACTAACAAAATCGAGAC
TCTTGACCCAGCATTAATCAGGCCTGGGAGAATTGATCGTAAAATCTTATTTGAAAACCCTGATCTAAGT
ACTAAGAAAAAAATTTTAGGGATTCACACTTCCAAGATGAATTTAAGTGAGGACGTTAATCTTGAAACTT
TAGTAACAACAAAGGATGATTTGTCAGGCGCCGATATCCAGGCAATGTGTACAGAAGCAGGTTTGTTAGC
CCTTAGAGAGAGAAGAATGCAAGTTACAGCGGAGGATTTTAAACAAGCCAAGGAGAGAGTCATGAAAAAT
AAAGTTGAGGAAAATTTAGAAGGTTTATACTTGTGAATAAGTCGACGAAATTAATACGACTCACTATAGG
GGAATTGTGAGCGGATAACAATTCCCCTCTAGAAATAATTTTGTTTAACTTTAAGAAGGAGATATACCAT
GGGCAGCAGCCATCATCATCATCATCATTCTAGTCATATGGAGGAACTAGGTATTGTGACACCTGTCGAA
AAGGCAGTCGAAGAAAAACCAGCCGTCAAATCATACGCATCATTGTTGGCTCAACTCAATGGTACAGTCA
ACAATAACAGTGCCCTGTCTAATGTGAATTCTGATATATATTTCAAATTGAAGAAATTAGAAAAAGAGTA
TGAACTGCTGACTTTGCAAGAAGACTATATTAAGGACGAACAACGCCATTTGAAACGTGAATTGAAGAGA
GCTCAAGAAGAAGTAAAGAGAATCCAGTCGGTTCCATTAGTTATCGGGCAATTCTTAGAACCTATTGATC
AGAACACAGGTATTGTTTCTAGTACCACAGGTATGAGTTATGTCGTTAGAATATTATCAACCCTAGACCG
TGAACTATTAAAGCCATCTATGTCTGTAGCTTTACATCGTCATTCAAATGCTTTAGTTGACATCCTACCA
CCTGATTCCGACTCTAGCATATCCGTAATGGGCGAAAACGAAAAACCTGACGTCACTTATGCAGATGTTG
GTGGGTTAGATATGCAAAAGCAAGAAATCAGGGAAGCCGTAGAGCTGCCATTAGTTCAGGCTGATCTATA
CGAGCAAATCGGTATTGACCCTCCTAGGGGTGTTCTATTATATGGTCCACCAGGTACCGGTAAGACGATG
CTTGTTAAAGCCGTCGCCAATAGTACAAAAGCTGCATTCATAAGAGTTAATGGCTCCGAATTTGTTCACA
AATATCTTGGTGAAGGTCCAAGAATGGTTCGTGACGTCTTTAGACTCGCCAGGGAAAATGCTCCATCCAT
TATATTCATAGATGAGGTAGATTCCATTGCCACAAAGCGTTTTGATGCTCAAACGGGTTCCGATCGTGAA
GTACAGCGTATCCTGATTGAGTTGTTGACACAAATGGATGGTTTCGATCAATCCACCAACGTTAAAGTCA
TCATGGCTACAAACAGGGCAGACACATTGGACCCAGCTTTGCTGCGTCCGGGCAGATTAGATAGAAAGAT
TGAGTTTCCCTCACTTCGTGATAGGCGTGAACGTCGTTTGATTTTCGGTACCATTGCCAGTAAGATGTCC
CTTGCCCCAGAAGCGGACTTAGACTCGCTTATTATTCGTAACGACTCTCTATCAGGTGCTGTTATTGCAG
CGATCATGCAGGAAGCTGGTTTAAGAGCAGTGAGGAAAAACAGATATGTCATCTTACAAAGCGATCTGGA
AGAAGCTTACGCCACTCAAGTCAAGACAGATAATACCGTCGATAAATTCGACTTCTACAAATGAACCAGC
GGCCGCGAAATTAATACGACTCACTATAGGGGAATTGTGAGCGGATAACAATTCCCCATCTTAGTATATT
AGTTAAGTATAAGAAGGAGATATACATATGGCCACCTTGGAAGAATTGGATGCTCAAACTTTACCAGGAG
ACGATGAATTAGATCAAGAGATTTTGAATCTTTCGACGCAGGAGCTTCAAACAAGAGCCAAGCTCTTGGA
CAATGAAATTCGTATTTTTAGATCTGAATTGCAAAGACTGTCCCATGAAAACAACGTTATGCTCGAGAAG
ATTAAGGACAATAAGGAAAAAATCAAGAATAATAGACAGTTACCGTACCTTGTGGCTAACGTTGTCGAGG
TCATGGATATGAATGAGATTGAAGACAAAGAAAATAGTGAATCTACTACACAAGGTGGTAATGTCAACTT
AGATAACACCGCTGTTGGCAAAGCTGCTGTAGTCAAGACTTCTTCTAGACAGACTGTTTTCTTGCCCATG
GTCGGTTTAGTAGATCCTGATAAACTTAAGCCAAATGACCTGGTAGGTGTGAATAAAGACTCGTATTTGA
TTTTGGATACTTTACCCTCTGAATTTGATTCTCGTGTAAAAGCTATGGAGGTAGATGAAAAACCCACAGA
AACTTACTCGGACGTGGGTGGGTTGGATAAACAGATTGAAGAGCTGGTGGAGGCCATTGTGTTACCTATG
AAACGTGCAGATAAATTCAAAGATATGGGAATTAGAGCGCCCAAGGGTGCCCTAATGTACGGGCCTCCGG
GTACAGGTAAAACTTTATTAGCTCGTGCTTGCGCGGCTCAGACGAATGCTACTTTTTTGAAGCTGGCAGC
ACCTCAATTGGTACAAATGTATATCGGTGAAGGTGCTAAACTAGTCCGCGATGCTTTTGCACTGGCCAAG
GAAAAGGCACCAACTATTATTTTCATTGACGAATTGGATGCCATTGGTACTAAGAGATTTGATTCCGAAA
AATCCGGTGATAGGGAAGTGCAAAGAACCATGCTGGAATTATTGAATCAATTGGATGGCTTTAGCTCCGA
TGATCGTGTCAAAGTCTTGGCGGCTACCAATAGAGTTGATGTTTTAGATCCTGCTTTGTTAAGATCAGGA
AGATTGGATAGAAAAATTGAATTCCCACTCCCATCCGAAGACTCGAGAGCTCAAATTTTACAAATTCATT
CAAGAAAAATGACCACTGATGATGATATTAACTGGCAAGAACTTGCCAGGTCTACTGATGAGTTTAATGG
TGCCCAGTTAAAGGCGGTAACTGTGGAGGCAGGTATGATTGCCTTAAGGAATGGGCAATCTTCCGTTAAA
CACGAAGATTTCGTTGAGGGTATAAGTGAAGTTCAAGCAAGAAAATCGAAATCGGTATCCTTTTATGCAT
AACAACGGCCGGCCGAAATTAATACGACTCACTATAGGGGAATTGTGAGCGGATAACAATTCCCCATCTT
AGTATATTAGTTAAGTATAAGAAGGAGATATACATATGACAGCTGCTGTAACATCCTCCAATATAGTATT
AGAAACCCACGAAAGTGGTATCAAACCATATTTTGAACAGAAGATCCAAGAAACAGAATTAAAGATCCGC
TCCAAAACAGAAAATGTTCGCAGACTGGAAGCTCAAAGGAATGCATTGAATGACAAAGTACGTTTTATCA
AGGACGAACTGCGTCTATTACAGGAACCTGGATCTTATGTGGGTGAAGTTATAAAGATCGTGTCTGACAA
AAAAGTTCTCGTTAAAGTGCAACCTGAGGGAAAATACATCGTGGATGTTGCAAAAGATATAAACGTGAAG
GACTTAAAGGCATCTCAAAGAGTTTGTCTAAGGAGTGACTCTTATATGTTGCATAAAGTTCTTGAGAATA
AGGCTGACCCACTAGTTTCGTTGATGATGGTGGAAAAAGTTCCTGATTCCACATACGATATGGTTGGTGG
TTTGACAAAGCAAATAAAGGAGATTAAAGAAGTTATTGAATTGCCCGTAAAACATCCTGAACTTTTTGAA
AGTTTGGGTATTGCGCAACCAAAGGGTGTCATCTTATATGGCCCCCCTGGTACAGGGAAAACCTTATTGG
CAAGAGCTGTCGCACATCACACTGATTGTAAATTCATCAGGGTCAGTGGTGCGGAACTGGTACAAAAGTA
TATCGGCGAAGGTTCCCGTATGGTCCGTGAGCTGTTTGTGATGGCTAGAGAACATGCTCCCTCAATTATC
TTTATGGATGAAATCGATTCCATTGGCTCTACTCGTGTAGAAGGTTCTGGTGGTGGTGATTCAGAAGTTC
AAAGAACAATGTTAGAACTACTAAACCAATTGGACGGGTTTGAAACTTCTAAAAATATCAAGATCATAAT
GGCCACGAATAGACTAGATATTCTAGATCCAGCACTTTTGCGCCCGGGTAGAATAGATAGGAAGATTGAA
TTTCCACCTCCAAGTGTCGCAGCTAGAGCTGAAATTTTAAGAATCCATTCCAGAAAAATGAATCTAACTC
GTGGTATCAACTTGAGAAAGGTTGCTGAAAAGATGAACGGTTGTTCTGGTGCCGATGTCAAAGGTGTCTG
TACAGAAGCTGGTATGTATGCTTTAAGAGAAAGAAGAATACACGTTACTCAAGAAGACTTCGAACTCGCT
GTGGGTAAGGTTATGAACAAGAACCAAGAAACGGCCATTTCTGTCGCCAAGCTGTTCAAGTGAAGGATTA
ATTAAGAAATTAATACGACTCACTATAGGGGAATTGTGAGCGGATAACAATTCCCCTCTAGAAATAATTT
TGTTTAACTTTAAGAAGGAGATATACCATGGGCAGTGAAGAACAGGACCCTTTATTAGCAGGATTGGGGG
AAACGTCCGGCGACAATCACACCCAACAGTCACACGAACAACAACCAGAACAACCACAGGAAACGGAAGA
ACATCATGAAGAGGAGCCTTCTAGAGTGGATCCTGAACAGGAGGCCCATAACAAGGCCTTGAATCAATTC
AAGAGAAAGCTGCTAGAACACAGAAGGTATGATGATCAATTGAAGCAGCGCCGTCAAAATATACGAGATC
TAGAGAAGTTATATGACAAGACTGAAAACGACATAAAAGCTTTGCAAAGTATTGGACAATTGATTGGCGA
AGTCATGAAGGAATTATCTGAAGAGAAATATATAGTGAAGGCCTCTTCGGGCCCACGTTATATTGTCGGA
GTTAGGAATTCGGTAGATCGCTCTAAATTAAAGAAAGGGGTGAGAGTCACCTTAGATATCACCACTTTGA
CTATAATGAGAATTTTGCCCAGAGAGACAGATCCACTGGTGTATAATATGACCAGTTTTGAACAAGGTGA
AATCACTTTTGATGGTATTGGTGGTTTGACTGAGCAAATCAGAGAATTAAGGGAGGTTATAGAATTACCA
TTGAAGAACCCAGAAATTTTCCAGAGGGTCGGTATCAAACCTCCAAAGGGTGTGCTACTATATGGTCCCC
CTGGTACTGGTAAAACTTTACTAGCGAAGGCAGTTGCTGCTACGATTGGAGCCAACTTCATTTTCTCTCC
AGCGTCTGGTATTGTGGATAAATACATTGGTGAGTCTGCTCGTATTATTAGAGAAATGTTTGCATATGCA
AAGGAACACGAACCTTGCATCATTTTTATGGATGAAGTGGATGCTATTGGTGGTAGAAGATTCAGTGAAG
GTACTTCGGCAGACCGTGAAATTCAACGTACGTTGATGGAGTTGTTGACCCAGATGGATGGTTTTGATAA
TCTTGGACAGACTAAAATCATCATGGCTACGAATAGACCAGATACTTTAGATCCTGCTTTGTTGAGGCCC
GGTAGACTAGACAGGAAAGTTGAAATCCCATTGCCAAATGAGGCCGGCAGATTAGAAATTTTCAAAATTC
ATACTGCAAAAGTCAAAAAAACAGGGGAATTTGACTTCGAGGCTGCTGTAAAAATGAGTGATGGTTTCAA
TGGTGCTGATATTCGTAACTGTGCAACTGAAGCAGGTTTTTTCGCCATAAGAGATGACCGTGATCACATC
AACCCTGATGATTTAATGAAAGCCGTAAGAAAAGTAGCTGAAGTTAAGAAATTGGAAGGCACTATAGAAT
ACCAAAAATTATGAGAAGGCTGAGCAATAACTAGCATAACCCCTTGGGGCCTCTAAACGGGTCTTGAGGG
GTTTTTTGCTGAAACCTCAGGCATTTGAGAAGCACACGGTCACACTGCTTCCGGTAGTCAATAAACCGGT
AAACCAGCAATAGACATAAGCGGCTATTTAACGACCCTGCCCTGAACCGACGACAAGCTGACGACCGCGG
AAGTGGCACTTTTCGGGGAAATGTGCGCGGAACCCCTATTTGTTTATTTTTCTAAATACATTCAAATATG
TATCCGCTCATGAATTAATTCTTAGAAAAACTCATCGAGCATCAAATGAAACTGCAATTTATTCATATCA
GGATTATCAATACCATATTTTTGAAAAAGCCGTTTCTGTAATGAAGGAGAAAACTCACCGAGGCAGTTCC
ATAGGATGGCAAGATCCTGGTATCGGTCTGCGATTCCGACTCGTCCAACATCAATACAACCTATTAATTT
CCCCTCGTCAAAAATAAGGTTATCAAGTGAGAAATCACCATGAGTGACGACTGAATCCGGTGAGAATGGC
AAAAGTTTATGCATTTCTTTCCAGACTTGTTCAACAGGCCAGCCATTACGCTCGTCATCAAAATCACTCG
CATCAACCAAACCGTTATTCATTCGTGATTGCGCCTGAGCGAGACGAAATACGCGGTCGCTGTTAAAAGG
ACAATTACAAACAGGAATCGAATGCAACCGGCGCAGGAACACTGCCAGCGCATCAACAATATTTTCACCT
GAATCAGGATATTCTTCTAATACCTGGAATGCTGTTTTGCCGGGGATCGCAGTGGTGAGTAACCATGCAT
CATCAGGAGTACGGATAAAATGCTTGATGGTCGGAAGAGGCATAAATTCCGTCAGCCAGTTTAGTCTGAC
CATCTCATCTGTAACATCATTGGCAACGCTACCTTTGCCATGTTTCAGAAACAACTCTGGCGCATCGGGC
TTCCCATACAATCGATAGATTGTCGCACCTGATTGCCCGACATTATCGCGAGCCCATTTATACCCATATA
AATCAGCATCCATGTTGGAATTTAATCGCGGCCTAGAGCAAGACGTTTCCCGTTGAATATGGCTCATACT
CTTCCTTTTTCAATATTATTGAAGCATTTATCAGGGTTATTGTCTCATGAGCGGATACATATTTGAATGT
ATTTAGAAAAATAAACAAATAGGCATGCTAGCGCAGAAACGTCCTAGAAGATGCCAGGAGGATACTTAGC
AGAGAGACAATAAGGCCGGAGCGAAGCCGTTTTTCCATAGGCTCCGCCCCCCTGACGAACATCACGAAAT
CTGACGCTCAAATCAGTGGTGGCGAAACCCGACAGGACTATAAAGATACCAGGCGTTTCCCCCTGATGGC
TCCCTCTTGCGCTCTCCTGTTCCCGTCCTGCGGCGTCCGTGTTGTGGTGGAGGCTTTACCCAAATCACCA
CGTCCCGTTCCGTGTAGACAGTTCGCTCCAAGCTGGGCTGTGTGCAAGAACCCCCCGTTCAGCCCGACTG
CTGCGCCTTATCCGGTAACTATCATCTTGAGTCCAACCCGGAAAGACACGACAAAACGCCACTGGCAGCA
GCCATTGGTAACTGAGAATTAGTGGATTTAGATATCGAGAGTCTTGAAGTGGTGGCCTAACAGAGGCTAC
ACTGAAAGGACAGTATTTGGTATCTGCGCTCCACTAAAGCCAGTTACCAGGTTAAGCAGTTCCCCAACTG
ACTTAACCTTCGATCAAACCGCCTCCCCAGGCGGTTTTTTCGTTTACAGAGCAGGATATTACGACGATAA
AAGGATCTCAAGAAGATCCTTTACGGATTCCCGACACCATCACTCTAGATTTCAGTGCAATTTATCTCTT
CAAATGTAGCACCTGAAGTCAGCCCCATACGATATAAGTTGTAATTCTCATGTTAGTCATGCCCCGCGCC
CACCGGAAGGAGCTGACTGGGTTGAAGGCTCTCAAGGGCATCGGTCGAGATCCCGGTGCCTAATGAGTGA
GCTAACTTACATTAATTGCGTTGCGCTCACTGCCCGCTTTCCAGTCGGGAAACCTGTCGTGCCAGCTGCA
TTAATGAATCGGCCAACGCGCGGGGAGAGGCGGTTTGCGTATTGGGCGCCAGGGTGGTTTTTCTTTTCAC
CAGTGAGACGGGCAACAGCTGATTGCCCTTCACCGCCTGGCCCTGAGAGAGTTGCAGCAAGCGGTCCACG
CTGGTTTGCCCCAGCAGGCGAAAATCCTGTTTGATGGTGGTTAACGGCGGGATATAACATGAGCTGTCTT
CGGTATCGTCGTATCCCACTACCGAGATGTCCGCACCAACGCGCAGCCCGGACTCGGTAATGGCGCGCAT
TGCGCCCAGCGCCATCTGATCGTTGGCAACCAGCATCGCAGTGGGAACGATGCCCTCATTCAGCATTTGC
ATGGTTTGTTGAAAACCGGACATGGCACTCCAGTCGCCTTCCCGTTCCGCTATCGGCTGAATTTGATTGC
GAGTGAGATATTTATGCCAGCCAGCCAGACGCAGACGCGCCGAGACAGAACTTAATGGGCCCGCTAACAG
CGCGATTTGCTGGTGACCCAATGCGACCAGATGCTCCACGCCCAGTCGCGTACCGTCTTCATGGGAGAAA
ATAATACTGTTGATGGGTGTCTGGTCAGAGACATCAAGAAATAACGCCGGAACATTAGTGCAGGCAGCTT
CCACAGCAATGGCATCCTGGTCATCCAGCGGATAGTTAATGATCAGCCCACTGACGCGTTGCGCGAGAAG
ATTGTGCACCGCCGCTTTACAGGCTTCGACGCCGCTTCGTTCTACCATCGACACCACCACGCTGGCACCC
AGTTGATCGGCGCGAGATTTAATCGCCGCGACAATTTGCGACGGCGCGTGCAGGGCCAGACTGGAGGTGG
CAACGCCAATCAGCAACGACTGTTTGCCCGCCAGTTGTTGTGCCACGCGGTTGGGAATGTAATTCAGCTC
CGCCATCGCCGCTTCCACTTTTTCCCGCGTTTTCGCAGAAACGTGGCTGGCCTGGTTCACCACGCGGGAA
ACGGTCTGATAAGAGACACCGGCATACTCTGCGACATCGTATAACGTTACTGGTTTCACATTCACCACCC
TGAATTGACTCTCTTCCGG
Features (pLannotate 1.2.2; 31 found; start..end, strand, type, name):
     99..117     +  promoter       T7 promoter: promoter for bacteriophage T7 RNA polymerase
    118..142     +  protein_bind   lac operator: The lac repressor binds to the lac operator to inhibit transcription in E. coli. This inhibition can be relieved by adding lactose or isopropyl-β-D-thiogalactopyranoside (IPTG). lac repressor encoded by lacI
    157..179     +  RBS            RBS: efficient ribosome binding site from bacteriophage T7 gene 10 (Olins and Rangwala, 1989)
    228..1628    +  CDS            RPT1: PRS7_YEAST - Also known as CIM5, YTA3. Experimental evidence at protein level: Swiss-Prot protein existence level 1. The 26S proteasome is involved in the ATP-dependent degradation of ubiquitinated proteins. The regulatory (or ATPase) complex confers ATP dependency and substrate specificity to the 26S complex (By similarity). From Saccharomyces cerevisiae (strain ATCC 204508 / S288c) (Baker's yeast).
   1647..1665    +  promoter       T7 promoter: promoter for bacteriophage T7 RNA polymerase
   1666..1690    +  protein_bind   lac operator: The lac repressor binds to the lac operator to inhibit transcription in E. coli. This inhibition can be relieved by adding lactose or isopropyl-β-D-thiogalactopyranoside (IPTG). lac repressor encoded by lacI
   1733..3043    +  CDS            RPT2: PRS4_YEAST - Also known as YHS4, YTA5. Experimental evidence at protein level: Swiss-Prot protein existence level 1. The 26S proteasome is involved in the ATP-dependent degradation of ubiquitinated proteins. The regulatory (or ATPase) complex confers ATP dependency and substrate specificity to the 26S complex (By similarity). Has ATPase activity. From Saccharomyces cerevisiae (strain ATCC 204508 / S288c) (Baker's yeast).
   3062..3080    +  promoter       T7 promoter: promoter for bacteriophage T7 RNA polymerase
   3081..3105    +  protein_bind   lac operator: The lac repressor binds to the lac operator to inhibit transcription in E. coli. This inhibition can be relieved by adding lactose or isopropyl-β-D-thiogalactopyranoside (IPTG). lac repressor encoded by lacI
   3120..3142    +  RBS            RBS: efficient ribosome binding site from bacteriophage T7 gene 10 (Olins and Rangwala, 1989)
   3161..3178    +  CDS            capTEV™ (fragment): composite tag for in vivo biotinylation, TEV protease cleavage, and 6xHis tagging
   3188..4471    +  CDS            RPT3: PRS6B_YEAST - Also known as YNT1, YTA2. Experimental evidence at protein level: Swiss-Prot protein existence level 1. The 26S proteasome is involved in the ATP-dependent degradation of ubiquitinated proteins. The regulatory (or ATPase) complex confers ATP dependency and substrate specificity to the 26S complex (By similarity). From Saccharomyces cerevisiae (strain ATCC 204508 / S288c) (Baker's yeast).
   4492..4510    +  promoter       T7 promoter: promoter for bacteriophage T7 RNA polymerase
   4511..4535    +  protein_bind   lac operator: The lac repressor binds to the lac operator to inhibit transcription in E. coli. This inhibition can be relieved by adding lactose or isopropyl-β-D-thiogalactopyranoside (IPTG). lac repressor encoded by lacI
   4578..5879    +  CDS            RPT5: PRS6A_YEAST - Also known as YTA1. Experimental evidence at protein level: Swiss-Prot protein existence level 1. The 26S proteasome is involved in the ATP-dependent degradation of ubiquitinated proteins. The regulatory (or ATPase) complex confers ATP dependency and substrate specificity to the 26S complex (By similarity). From Saccharomyces cerevisiae (strain ATCC 204508 / S288c) (Baker's yeast).
   5900..5918    +  promoter       T7 promoter: promoter for bacteriophage T7 RNA polymerase
   5919..5943    +  protein_bind   lac operator: The lac repressor binds to the lac operator to inhibit transcription in E. coli. This inhibition can be relieved by adding lactose or isopropyl-β-D-thiogalactopyranoside (IPTG). lac repressor encoded by lacI
   5986..7200    +  CDS            RPT6: PRS8_YEAST - Also known as CIM3, CRL3, SUG1, TBPY, TBY1. Experimental evidence at protein level: Swiss-Prot protein existence level 1. The 26S proteasome is involved in the ATP-dependent degradation of ubiquitinated proteins. The regulatory (or ATPase) complex confers ATP dependency and substrate specificity to the 26S complex (By similarity). From Saccharomyces cerevisiae (strain ATCC 204508 / S288c) (Baker's yeast).
   7221..7239    +  promoter       T7 promoter: promoter for bacteriophage T7 RNA polymerase
   7240..7264    +  protein_bind   lac operator: The lac repressor binds to the lac operator to inhibit transcription in E. coli. This inhibition can be relieved by adding lactose or isopropyl-β-D-thiogalactopyranoside (IPTG). lac repressor encoded by lacI
   7279..7301    +  RBS            RBS: efficient ribosome binding site from bacteriophage T7 gene 10 (Olins and Rangwala, 1989)
   7314..8621    +  CDS            RPT4: PRS10_YEAST - Also known as CRL13, PCS1, SUG2. Experimental evidence at protein level: Swiss-Prot protein existence level 1. The 26S proteasome is involved in the ATP-dependent degradation of ubiquitinated proteins. The regulatory (or ATPase) complex confers ATP dependency and substrate specificity to the 26S complex (By similarity). From Saccharomyces cerevisiae (strain ATCC 204508 / S288c) (Baker's yeast).
   8641..8688    +  terminator     T7 terminator: transcription terminator for bacteriophage T7 RNA polymerase
   8846..8903    +  promoter       AmpR promoter (fragment): bla
   8912..9727    -  CDS            KanR: aminoglycoside phosphotransferase; aph(3')-Ia; confers resistance to kanamycin in bacteria or G418 (Geneticin®) in eukaryotes
   9728..9819    -  promoter       AmpR promoter: bla
   9837..10469   -  rep_origin     ColA ori: Plasmids containing the ColA origin of replication can be propagated in E. coli cells that contain additional plasmids with compatible origins.
  10554..10618   -  CDS            TcR (fragment): tetracycline efflux protein; tet; confers resistance to tetracycline
  10633..10654   -  protein_bind   CAP binding site: CAP binding activates transcription in the presence of cAMP. E. coli catabolite activator protein
  10667..11749   -  CDS            lacI: lac repressor; lacI; The lac repressor binds to the lac operator to inhibit transcription in E. coli. This inhibition can be relieved by adding lactose or isopropyl-β-D-thiogalactopyranoside (IPTG).
  11750..48      -  promoter       lacI promoter (across the origin): lacI
