[The description below was written by a language model from this plasmid's Addgene catalogue record and pLannotate feature annotations shown in this document.]
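Description:
pAM88 is an 11.8 kb bacterial expression plasmid that co-expresses all six AAA+ ATPase subunits (Rpt1 to Rpt6) of the Saccharomyces cerevisiae 26S proteasome base subcomplex in E. coli. The catalogue lists the backbone as unknown. The annotated features show a ColA origin of replication, a kanamycin resistance gene (aph(3')-Ia) driven by a bla promoter, and a lacI repressor gene with its own promoter. The ColA origin is compatible with other common origin classes, so the plasmid can be maintained alongside additional plasmids in the same cell. The record describes it as high copy.

The payload is a tandem array of six cassettes on the same strand, in the order RPT1, RPT2, RPT3, RPT5, RPT6, RPT4. Each cassette is preceded by its own T7 promoter and lac operator, which makes expression dependent on T7 RNA polymerase and inducible with IPTG. T7 gene 10 ribosome binding sites are annotated ahead of three of the genes, and a single T7 terminator follows the final gene. Rpt1 carries an N-terminal 3xFLAG tag and Rpt3 an N-terminal 6xHis tag. The His tag appears in the feature table only as a short fragment match to a composite tag. Together the two tags allow tandem affinity purification of the assembled complex.

The distinguishing feature is the I191TAG mutation in Rpt1, which replaces codon 191 with an amber stop codon. A change of this kind is typically used with an orthogonal suppressor tRNA/synthetase pair to incorporate an unnatural amino acid at that position, for example for site-specific labelling, although the record does not state the suppression system or the amino acid. The associated work concerns the kinetics of substrate processing by the 26S proteasome.
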