Addgene plasmid #226680: pAM88
Purpose: Rpt1I191TAG base (3xFLAG-Rpt1I191TAG, Rpt2, 6xHis-Rpt3, Rpt4, Rpt5, Rpt6)
Depositing lab: Andreas Martin. Depositing organization: University of California, Berkeley. Publication: The 26S Proteasome Utilizes a Kinetic Gateway to Prioritize Substrate Degradation. Bard JAM, Bashore C, Dong KC, Martin A. Cell. 2019 Apr 4;177(2):286-298.e15. doi: 10.1016/j.cell.2019.02.031. Epub 2019 Mar 28. PubMed 30929903.
Backbone
  Vector backbone: unknown
  Vector type: Bacterial Expression
Growth in bacteria
  Bacterial resistance: Kanamycin, 50 μg/mL
  Growth temperature: 37°C
  Growth strain: DH5alpha
  Copy number: High Copy
Gene/Insert 1
  Gene/Insert name: rpt1
  Species: S. cerevisiae (budding yeast)
  Mutation: I191TAG
  Entrez Gene: RPT1 (a.k.a. YKL145W, CIM5, YTA3)
  Tag / fusion protein: FLAG (N terminal on insert)
Gene/Insert 2
  Gene/Insert name: Rpt2
  Species: S. cerevisiae (budding yeast)
  Entrez Gene: RPT2 (a.k.a. YDL007W, YHS4, YTA5)
Gene/Insert 3
  Gene/Insert name: Rpt3
  Species: S. cerevisiae (budding yeast)
  Entrez Gene: RPT3 (a.k.a. YDR394W, YNT1, YTA2)
  Tag / fusion protein: His (N terminal on insert)
Gene/Insert 4
  Gene/Insert name: Rpt4
  Species: S. cerevisiae (budding yeast)
  Entrez Gene: RPT4 (a.k.a. YOR259C, CRL13, PCS1, SUG2)
Gene/Insert 5
  Gene/Insert name: Rpt5
  Species: S. cerevisiae (budding yeast)
  Entrez Gene: RPT5 (a.k.a. YOR117W, YTA1)
Gene/Insert 6
  Gene/Insert name: Rpt6
  Species: S. cerevisiae (budding yeast)
  Entrez Gene: RPT6 (a.k.a. YGL048C, CIM3, CRL3, SCB68, SUG1)
Terms and licenses: Academic/Nonprofit Terms; Industry Terms: Not Available to Industry
How to cite: pAM88 was a gift from Andreas Martin (Addgene plasmid # 226680 ; http://n2t.net/addgene:226680 ; RRID:Addgene_226680)
